>Addgene plasmid #75016 | AcpP pet29a C-terminal His Tag | depositor partial sequence | sequence record 141901 | T7 polymerase
AGCACTATCGAAGAACGCGTTAAGAAAATTATCGGCGAACAGCTGGGCGTTAAGCAGGAAGAAGTTACCA
ACAATGCTTCTTTCGTTGAAGACCTGGGCGCGGATTCTCTTGACACCGTTGAGCTGGTAATGGCTCTGGA
AGAAGAGTTTGATACTGAGATTCCGGACGAAGAAGCTGAGAAAATCACCACCGTTCAGGCTGCCATTGAT
TACATCAACGGCCACCAGGCGCTCGAGCACCACCACCACCACCACTGA
