>Addgene plasmid #75016 | AcpP pet29a C-terminal His Tag | addgene partial sequence | sequence record 147328 | T7 5'-TAATACGACTCACTATAGGG-3'
ACTTTAAGAAGGAGATATACATATGAAAGAAACCGCTGCTGCTAAATTCGAACGCCAGCACATGGACAGC
CCAGATCTGGGTACCCTGGTGCCACGCGGTTCCATGGCTGATATCGGATCCAGCACTATCGAAGAACGCG
TTAAGAAAATTATCGGCGAACAGCTGGGCGTTAAGCAGGAAGAAGTTACCAACAATGCTTCTTTCGTTGA
AGACCTGGGCGCGGATTCTCTTGACACCGTTGAGCTGGTAATGGCTCTGGAAGAAGAGTTTGATACTGAG
ATTCCGGACGAAGAAGCTGAGAAAATCACCACCGTTCAGGCTGCCATTGATTACATCAACGGCCACCAGG
CGCTCGAGCACCACCACCACCACCACTGAGATCCGGCTGCTAACAAAGCCCGAAAGGAAGCTGAGTTGGC
TGCTGCCACCGCTGAGCAATAACTAGCATAACCCCTTGGGGCCTCTAAACGGGTCTTGAGGGGTTTTTTG
CTGAAAGGAGGAACTATATCCGGATTGGCGAATGGG
[124 nt withheld, positions 527-650]
C
[44 nt withheld, positions 652-695]
