>Addgene plasmid #75016 | AcpP pet29a C-terminal His Tag | addgene partial sequence | sequence record 147329 | T7term 5'-GCTAGTTATTGCTCAGCGG-3'
TTGTTAGCAGCCGGATCTCAGTGGTGGTGGTGGTGGTGCTCGAGCGCCTGGTGGCCGTTGATGTAATCAA
TGGCAGCCTGAACGGTGGTGATTTTCTCAGCTTCTTCGTCCGGAATCTCAGTATCAAACTCTTCTTCCAG
AGCCATTACCAGCTCAACGGTGTCAAGAGAATCCGCGCCCAGGTCTTCAACGAAAGAAGCATTGTTGGTA
ACTTCTTCCTGCTTAACGCCCAGCTGTTCGCCGATAATTTTCTTAACGCGTTCTTCGATAGTGCTGGATC
CGATATCAGCCATGGAACCGCGTGGCACCAGGGTACCCAGATCTGGGCTGTCCATGTGCTGGCGTTCGAA
TTTAGCAGCAGCGGTTTCTTTCATATGTATATCTCCTTCTTAAAGTTAAACAAAATTATTTCTAGAGGGG
AATTGTTATCCGCTCACAATTCCCCTATAGTGAGTCGTATTAATTTCGCGGGATCGAGATCGATCTCGAT
CCTCTACGCCGGACGCATCGTGGCCGGCATCACCGGCGCCACAGGTGCGGTTGCTGGCGCCTATATCGCC
GACATCACCGATGGGGAAGATCGGGCTCGCCACTTCGGGCTCATGAGCGCTTGTTTCGGCGTGGGTATGG
TGGCAGGCCCCGTGGCCGGGGGACTGTTGGGCGCCATCTCCTTGCATGCACCATTCCTTGCGGCGGCGGT
GCTCAACGGCCTCAACCTACTACTGGGCTGCTTCCTAATGCAGGAGTCGCATAAGG
