[The description below was written by a language model from this plasmid's Addgene catalogue record.]
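Description:
AcpP pet29a C-terminal His Tag is a bacterial expression plasmid built on the pET29a backbone (5371 bp without insert) for producing the Escherichia coli acyl carrier protein, AcpP, the small carrier protein of the type II fatty acid synthase. The plasmid is selected with kanamycin and is recorded as high copy. It is maintained in a cloning strain such as DH5alpha and moved into a BL21-type host for protein production. No feature table is provided with the record, so details such as the origin of replication, the exact cloning sites and whether other backbone-encoded tags are retained in the reading frame are not stated. The cloning method is listed as unknown.

The payload is the roughly 238 bp acpP coding sequence from E. coli, placed under the T7 promoter and fused in frame to the C-terminal His tag supplied by the backbone. In pET-style systems, transcription depends on T7 RNA polymerase supplied by the expression host, typically under IPTG-inducible control, which is consistent with the IPTG induction noted in the record. The sequencing primers listed indicate that the insert lies between the T7 promoter and T7 terminator. The His tag allows recovery of the recombinant protein by immobilised metal affinity chromatography.

The stated purpose is expression of the fatty acid synthase ACP. The associated publication concerns mechanism-based cross-linking probes for studying carrier protein-mediated biosynthesis, suggesting the purified protein serves as a substrate for in vitro studies of ACP interactions with its partner enzymes.
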