Addgene plasmid #75016: AcpP pet29a C-terminal His Tag
Purpose: Expresses the acyl carrier protein (ACP) from the E. coli fatty acid synthase
Depositing lab: Michael Burkart. Depositing organization: University of California, San Diego (UCSD). Publication: Mechanism-based protein cross-linking probes to investigate carrier protein-mediated biosynthesis. Worthington AS, Rivera H, Torpey JW, Alexander MD, Burkart MD. ACS Chem Biol. 2006 Dec 20;1(11):687-91. 10.1021/cb6003965 PubMed 17184132.
Backbone
  Vector backbone: pet29a
  Backbone size w/o insert (bp): 5371
  Vector type: Bacterial Expression
Growth in bacteria
  Bacterial resistance: Kanamycin, 50 μg/mL
  Growth temperature: 37°C
  Growth strain: DH5alpha
  Growth instructions: For protein expression, grow in BL21s at 37 degrees until an OD of 0.8 is reached (approximately 3-4 hours), induce with 0.5 mM IPTG and grow at 16 degrees for 16 hours.
  Copy number: High Copy
Gene/Insert
  Gene/Insert name: AcpP (alt name: Acyl carrier protein from E. coli fatty acid synthase)
  Species: E. coli
  Insert size (bp): 238
  GenBank ID: 944805 NC_000913.3
  Entrez Gene: acpP (a.k.a. b1094, ECK1080)
  Promoter: T7
  Tag / fusion protein: His Tag (C terminal on backbone)
  Cloning method: Unknown
  Sequencing primers: 5′ TAATACGACTCACTATAGGG (T7 promoter, forward primer); 3′ GCTAGTTATTGCTCAGCGG (T7 terminator, reverse primer)
Terms and licenses: Academic/Nonprofit Terms; Industry Terms: Not Available to Industry
How to cite: AcpP pet29a C-terminal His Tag was a gift from Michael Burkart (Addgene plasmid # 75016 ; http://n2t.net/addgene:75016 ; RRID:Addgene_75016)
